>Addgene plasmid #216543 | pWZL-hygro-FAKR177/178A | addgene full sequence | sequence record 442168 | Addgene NGS Result
CGAAAAGTGCCACCTGCAGCCTGAATATGGGCCAAACAGGATATCTGTGGTAAGCAGTTCCTGCCCCGGC
TCAGGGCCAAGAACAGATGGAACAGCTGAATATGGGCCAAACAGGATATCTGTGGTAAGCAGTTCCTGCC
CCGGCTCAGGGCCAAGAACAGATGGTCCCCAGATGCGGTCCAGCCCTCAGCAGTTTCTAGAGAACCATCA
GATGTTTCCAGGGTGCCCCAAGGACCTGAAATGACCCTGTGCCTTATTTGAACTAACCAATCAGTTCGCT
TCTCGCTTCTGTTCGCGCGCTTCTGCTCCCCGAGCTCAATAAAAGAGCCCACAACCCCTCACTCGGGGCG
CCAGTCCTCCGATTGACTGAGTCGCCCGGGTACCCGTGTATCCAATAAACCCTCTTGCAGTTGCATCCGA
CTTGTGGTCTCGCTGTTCCTTGGGAGGGTCTCCTCTGAGTGATTGACTACCCGTCAGCGGGGGTCTTTCA
TTTGGGGGCTCGTCCGGGATCGGGAGACCCCTGCCCAGGGACCACCGACCCACCACCGGGAGGCAAGCTG
GCCAGCAACTTATCTGTGTCTGTCCGATTGTCTAGTGTCTATGACTGATTTTATGCGCCTGCGTCGGTAC
TAGTTAGCTAACTAGCTCTGTATCTGGCGGACCCGTGGTGGAACTGACGAGTTCTGAACACCCGGCCGCA
ACCCTGGGAGACGTCCCAGGGACTTTGGGGGCCGTTTTTGTGGCCCGACCTGAGGAAGGGAGTCGATGTG
GAATCCGACCCCGTCAGGATATGTGGTTCTGGTAGGAGACGAGAACCTAAAACAGTTCCCGCCTCCGTCT
GAATTTTTGCTTTCGGTTTGGAACCGAAGCCGCGCGTCTTGTCTGCTGCAGCGCTGCAGCATCGTTCTGT
GTTGTCTCTGTCTGACTGTGTTTCTGTATTTGTCTGAAAATTAGGGCCAGACTGTTACCACTCCCTTAAG
TTTGACCTTAGGTCACTGGAAAGATGTCGAGCGGATCGCTCACAACCAGTCGGTAGATGTCAAGAAGAGA
CGTTGGGTTACCTTCTGCTCTGCAGAATGGCCAACCTTTAACGTCGGATGGCCGCGAGACGGCACCTTTA
ACCGAGACCTCATCACCCAGGTTAAGATCAAGGTCTTTTCACCTGGCCCGCATGGACACCCAGACCAGGT
CCCCTACATCGTGACCTGGGAAGCCTTGGCTTTTGACCCCCCTCCCTGGGTCAAGCCCTTTGTACACCCT
AAGCCTCCGCCTCCTCTTCCTCCATCCGCCCCGTCTCTCCCCCTTGAACCTCCTCGTTCGACCCCGCCTC
GATCCTCCCTTTATCCAGCCCTCACTCCTTCTCTAGGCGCCGGCCGGATCCCAGTGTGGTGGTACGTAGG
AATTCGCCAGCACAGTGGTCGAAGCGGATCCATGATCTCGGCTGACTGCAACCTCTGCCTCCCAGAATAT
GACAGATACCTAGCATCTAGCAAAATAATGGCAGCTGCTTACCTTGACCCCAACTTGAATCACACACCAA
ATTCGAGTACTAAGACTCACCTGGGTACTGGTATGGAACGTTCTCCTGGTGCAATGGAGCGAGTATTAAA
GGTCTTTCATTATTTTGAAAGCAATAGTGAGCCAACCACCTGGGCCAGTATTATCAGGCATGGAGATGCT
ACTGATGTCAGGGGCATCATTCAGAAGATAGTGGACAGTCACAAAGTAAAGCATGTGGCCTGCTATGGAT
TCCGCCTCAGTCACCTGCGGTCAGAGGAGGTTCACTGGCTTCACGTGGATATGGGCGTCTCCAGTGTGAG
GGAGAAGTATGAGCTTGCTCACCCACCAGAGGAGTGGAAATATGAATTGAGAATTCGTTATTTGCCAAAA
GGATTTCTAAACCAGTTTACTGAAGATAAGCCAACTTTGAATTTCTTCTATCAACAGGTGAAGAGCGATT
ATATGTTAGAGATAGCTGATCAAGTGGACCAGGAAATTGCTTTGAAGTTGGGTTGTCTAGAAATAGCGGC
ATCATACTGGGAGATGCGGGGCAATGCACTAGAAAAGAAGTCTAACTATGAAGTATTAGAAAAAGATGTT
GGTTTAAAGCGATTTTTTCCTAAGAGTTTACTGGATTCTGTCAAGGCCAAAACACTAAGAAAACTGATCC
AACAAACATTTAGACAATTTGCCAACCTTAATAGAGAAGAAAGTATTCTGAAATTCTTTGAGATCCTGTC
TCCAGTCTACAGATTTGATAAGGAATGCTTCAAGTGTGCTCTTGGTTCAAGCTGGATTATTTCAGTGGAA
CTGGCAATCGGCCCAGAAGAAGGAATCAGTTACCTAACGGACAAGGGCTGCAATCCCACACATCTTGCTG
ACTTCACTCAAGTGCAAACCATTCAGTATTCAAACAGTGAAGACAAGGACAGAAAAGGAATGCTACAACT
AAAAATAGCAGGTGCACCCGAGCCTCTGACAGTGACGGCACCATCCCTAACCATTGCGGAGAATATGGCT
GACCTAATAGATGGGTACTGCCGGCTGGTGAATGGAACCTCGCAGTCATTTATCATCAGACCTCAGAAAG
AAGGTGAACGGGCTTTGCCATCAATACCAAAGTTGGCCAACAGCGAAAAGCAAGGCATGCGGACACACGC
CGTCTCTGTGTCAGAAACAGATGATTATGCTGAGATTATAGATGAAGAAGATACTTACACCATGCCCTCA
ACCAGGGATTATGAGATTCAAAGAGAAAGAATAGAACTTGGACGATGTATTGGAGAAGGCCAATTTGGAG
ATGTACATCAAGGCATTTATATGAGTCCAGAGAATCCAGCTTTGGCGGTTGCAATTAAAACATGTAAAAA
CTGTACTTCGGACAGCGTGAGAGAGAAATTTCTTCAAGAAGCCTTAACAATGCGTCAGTTTGACCATCCT
CATATTGTGAAGCTGATTGGAGTCATCACAGAGAATCCTGTCTGGATAATCATGGAGCTGTGCACACTTG
GAGAGCTGAGGTCATTTTTGCAAGTAAGGAAATACAGTTTGGATCTAGCATCTTTGATCCTGTATGCCTA
TCAGCTTAGTACAGCTCTTGCATATCTAGAGAGCAAAAGATTTGTACACAGGGACATTGCTGCTCGGAAT
GTTCTGGTGTCCTCAAATGATTGTGTAAAATTAGGAGACTTTGGATTATCCCGATATATGGAAGATAGTA
CTTACTACAAAGCTTCCAAAGGAAAATTGCCTATTAAATGGATGGCTCCAGAGTCAATCAATTTTCGACG
TTTTACCTCAGCTAGTGACGTATGGATGTTTGGTGTGTGTATGTGGGAGATACTGATGCATGGTGTGAAG
CCTTTTCAAGGAGTGAAGAACAATGATGTAATCGGTCGAATTGAAAATGGGGAAAGATTACCAATGCCTC
CAAATTGTCCTCCTACCCTCTACAGCCTTATGACGAAATGCTGGGCCTATGACCCCAGCAGGCGGCCCAG
GTTTACTGAACTTAAAGCTCAGCTCAGCACAATCCTGGAGGAAGAGAAGGCTCAGCAAGAAGAGCGCATG
AGGATGGAGTCCAGAAGACAGGCCACAGTGTCCTGGGACTCCGGAGGGTCTGATGAAGCACCGCCCAAGC
CCAGCAGACCGGGTTATCCCAGTCCGAGGTCCAGCGAAGGATTTTATCCCAGCCCACAGCACATGGTACA
AACCAATCATTACCAGGTTTCTGGCTACCCTGGTTCACATGGAATCACAGCCATGGCTGGCAGCATCTAT
CCAGGTCAGGCATCTCTTTTGGACCAAACAGATTCATGGAATCATAGACCTCAGGAGATAGCAATGTGGC
AGCCCAATGTGGAGGACTCTACAGTATTGGACCTGCGAGGGATTGGGCAAGTGTTGCCAACCCATCTGAT
GGAAGAGCGTCTAATCCGACAGCAACAGGAAATGGAAGAAGATCAGCGCTGGCTGGAAAAAGAGGAAAGA
TTTCTGAAACCTGATGTGAGACTCTCTCGAGGCAGTATTGACAGGGAGGATGGAAGTCTTCAGGGTCCGA
TTGGAAACCAACATATATATCAGCCTGTGGGTAAACCAGATCCTGCAGCTCCACCAAAGAAACCGCCTCG
CCCTGGAGCTCCCGGTCATCTGGGAAGCCTTGCCAGCCTCAGCAGCCCTGCTGACAGCTACAACGAGGGT
GTCAAGCTTCAGCCCCAGGAAATCAGCCCCCCTCCTACTGCCAACCTGGACCGGTCGAATGATAAGGTGT
ACGAGAATGTGACGGGCCTGGTGAAAGCTGTCATCGAGATGTCCAGTAAAATCCAGCCAGCCCCACCAGA
GGAGTATGTCCCTATGGTGAAGGAAGTCGGCTTGGCCCTGAGGACATTATTGGCCACTGTGGATGAGACC
ATTCCCCTCCTACCAGCCAGCACCCACCGAGAGATTGAGATGGCACAGAAGCTATTGAACTCTGACCTGG
GTGAGCTCATCAACAAGATGAAACTGGCCCAGCAGTATGTCATGACCAGCCTCCAGCAAGAGTACAAAAA
GCAAATGCTGACTGCTGCTCACGCCCTGGCTGTGGATGCCAAAAACTTACTCGATGTCATTGACCAAGCA
AGACTGAAAATGCTTGGGCAGACGAGACCACACTGAGTCGACTCGACCAATTCCGGTTATTTTCCACCAT
ATTGCCGTCTTTTGGCAATGTGAGGGCCCGGAAACCTGGCCCTGTCTTCTTGACGAGCATTCCTAGGGGT
CTTTCCCCTCTCGCCAAAGGAATGCAAGGTCTGTTGAATGTCGTGAAGGAAGCAGTTCCTCTGGAAGCTT
CTTGAAGACAAACAACGTCTGTAGCGACCCTTTGCAGGCAGCGGAACCCCCCACCTGGCGACAGGTGCCT
CTGCGGCCAAAAGCCACGTGTATAAGATACACCTGCAAAGGCGGCACAACCCCAGTGCCACGTTGTGAGT
TGGATAGTTGTGGAAAGAGTCAAATGGCTCTCCTCAAGCGTATTCAACAAGGGGCTGAAGGATGCCCAGA
AGGTACCCCATTGTATGGGATCTGATCTGGGGCCTCGGTGCACATGCTTTACATGTGTTTAGTCGAGGTT
AAAAAACGTCTAGGCCCCCCGAACCACGGGGACGTGGTTTTCCTTTGAAAAACACGATGATAATACCATG
AAAAAGCCTGAACTCACCGCGACGTCTGTCGAGAAGTTTCTGATCGAAAAGTTCGACAGCGTCTCCGACC
TGATGCAGCTCTCGGAGGGCGAAGAATCTCGTGCTTTCAGCTTCGATGTAGGAGGGCGTGGATATGTCCT
GCGGGTAAATAGCTGCGCCGATGGTTTCTACAAAGATCGTTATGTTTATCGGCACTTTGCATCGGCCGCG
CTCCCGATTCCGGAAGTGCTTGACATTGGGGAATTTAGCGAGAGCCTGACCTATTGCATCTCCCGCCGTG
CACAGGGTGTCACGTTGCAAGACCTGCCTGAAACCGAACTGCCCGCTGTTCTGCAGCCGGTCGCGGAGGC
CATGGATGCGATCGCTGCGGCCGATCTTAGCCAGACGAGCGGGTTCGGCCCATTCGGACCGCAAGGAATC
GGTCAATACACTACATGGCGTGATTTCATATGCGCGATTGCTGATCCCCATGTGTATCACTGGCAAACTG
TGATGGACGACACCGTCAGTGCGTCCGTCGCGCAGGCTCTCGATGAGCTGATGCTTTGGGCCGAGGACTG
CCCCGAAGTCCGGCACCTCGTGCACGCGGATTTCGGCTCCAACAATGTCCTGACGGACAATGGCCGCATA
ACAGCGGTCATTGACTGGAGCGAGGCGATGTTCGGGGATTCCCAATACGAGGTCGCCAACATCTTCTTCT
GGAGGCCGTGGTTGGCTTGTATGGAGCAGCAGACGCGCTACTTCGAGCGGAGGCATCCGGAGCTTGCAGG
ATCGCCGCGGCTCCGGGCGTATATGCTCCGCATTGGTCTTGACCAACTCTATCAGAGCTTGGTTGACGGC
AATTTCGATGATGCAGCTTGGGCGCAGGGTCGATGCGACGCAATCGTCCGATCCGGAGCCGGGACTGTCG
GGCGTACACAAATCGCCCGCAGAAGCGCGGCCGTCTGGACCGATGGCTGTGTAGAAGTACTCGCCGATAG
TGGAAACCGACGCCCCAGCACTCGTCCGAGGGCAAAGGAATAGAGTAGATGCCGACCGGGATCTATCGAT
AAAATAAAAGATTTTATTTAGTCTCCAGAAAAAGGGGGGAATGAAAGACCCCACCTGTAGGTTTGGCAAG
CTAGCTTAAGTAACGCCATTTTGCAAGGCATGGAAAAATACATAACTGAGAATAGAGAAGTTCAGATCAA
GGTCAGGAACAGATGGAACAGCTGAATATGGGCCAAACAGGATATCTGTGGTAAGCAGTTCCTGCCCCGG
CTCAGGGCCAAGAACAGATGGAACAGCTGAATATGGGCCAAACAGGATATCTGTGGTAAGCAGTTCCTGC
CCCGGCTCAGGGCCAAGAACAGATGGTCCCCAGATGCGGTCCAGCCCTCAGCAGTTTCTAGAGAACCATC
AGATGTTTCCAGGGTGCCCCAAGGACCTGAAATGACCCTGTGCCTTATTTGAACTAACCAATCAGTTCGC
TTCTCGCTTCTGTTCGCGCGCTTCTGCTCCCCGAGCTCAATAAAAGAGCCCACAACCCCTCACTCGGGGC
GCCAGTCCTCCGATTGACTGAGTCGCCCGGGTACCCGTGTATCCAATAAACCCTCTTGCAGTTGCATCCG
ACTTGTGGTCTCGCTGTTCCTTGGGAGGGTCTCCTCTGAGTGATTGACTACCCGTCAGCGGGGGTCTTTC
ACATGCAGCATGTATCAAAATTAATTTGGTTTTTTTTCTTAAGTATTTACATTAAATGGCCATAGTTGCA
TTAATGAATCGGCCAACGCGCGGGGAGAGGCGGTTTGCGTATTGGGCGCTCTTCCGCTTCCTCGCTCACT
GACTCGCTGCGCTCGGTCGTTCGGCTGCGGCGAGCGGTATCAGCTCACTCAAAGGCGGTAATACGGTTAT
CCACAGAATCAGGGGATAACGCAGGAAAGAACATGTGAGCAAAAGGCCAGCAAAAGGCCAGGAACCGTAA
AAAGGCCGCGTTGCTGGCGTTTTTCCATAGGCTCCGCCCCCCTGACGAGCATCACAAAAATCGACGCTCA
AGTCAGAGGTGGCGAAACCCGACAGGACTATAAAGATACCAGGCGTTTCCCCCTGGAAGCTCCCTCGTGC
GCTCTCCTGTTCCGACCCTGCCGCTTACCGGATACCTGTCCGCCTTTCTCCCTTCGGGAAGCGTGGCGCT
TTCTCATAGCTCACGCTGTAGGTATCTCAGTTCGGTGTAGGTCGTTCGCTCCAAGCTGGGCTGTGTGCAC
GAACCCCCCGTTCAGCCCGACCGCTGCGCCTTATCCGGTAACTATCGTCTTGAGTCCAACCCGGTAAGAC
ACGACTTATCGCCACTGGCAGCAGCCACTGGTAACAGGATTAGCAGAGCGAGGTATGTAGGCGGTGCTAC
AGAGTTCTTGAAGTGGTGGCCTAACTACGGCTACACTAGAAGAACAGTATTTGGTATCTGCGCTCTGCTG
AAGCCAGTTACCTTCGGAAAAAGAGTTGGTAGCTCTTGATCCGGCAAACAAACCACCGCTGGTAGCGGTG
GTTTTTTTGTTTGCAAGCAGCAGATTACGCGCAGAAAAAAAGGATCTCAAGAAGATCCTTTGATCTTTTC
TACGGGGTCTGACGCTCAGTGGAACGAAAACTCACGTTAAGGGATTTTGGTCATGAGATTATCAAAAAGG
ATCTTCACCTAGATCCTTTTGCGGCCGCAAATCAATCTAAAGTATATATGAGTAAACTTGGTCTGACAGT
TACCAATGCTTAATCAGTGAGGCACCTATCTCAGCGATCTGTCTATTTCGTTCATCCATAGTTGCCTGAC
TCCCCGTCGTGTAGATAACTACGATACGGGAGGGCTTACCATCTGGCCCCAGTGCTGCAATGATACCGCG
AGACCCACGCTCACCGGCTCCAGATTTATCAGCAATAAACCAGCCAGCCGGAAGGGCCGAGCGCAGAAGT
GGTCCTGCAACTTTATCCGCCTCCATCCAGTCTATTAATTGTTGCCGGGAAGCTAGAGTAAGTAGTTCGC
CAGTTAATAGTTTGCGCAACGTTGTTGCCATTGCTACAGGCATCGTGGTGTCACGCTCGTCGTTTGGTAT
GGCTTCATTCAGCTCCGGTTCCCAACGATCAAGGCGAGTTACATGATCCCCCATGTTGTGCAAAAAAGCG
GTTAGCTCCTTCGGTCCTCCGATCGTTGTCAGAAGTAAGTTGGCCGCAGTGTTATCACTCATGGTTATGG
CAGCACTGCATAATTCTCTTACTGTCATGCCATCCGTAAGATGCTTTTCTGTGACTGGTGAGTACTCAAC
CAAGTCATTCTGAGAATAGTGTATGCGGCGACCGAGTTGCTCTTGCCCGGCGTCAATACGGGATAATACC
GCGCCACATAGCAGAACTTTAAAAGTGCTCATCATTGGAAAACGTTCTTCGGGGCGAAAACTCTCAAGGA
TCTTACCGCTGTTGAGATCCAGTTCGATGTAACCCACTCGTGCACCCAACTGATCTTCAGCATCTTTTAC
TTTCACCAGCGTTTCTGGGTGAGCAAAAACAGGAAGGCAAAATGCCGCAAAAAAGGGAATAAGGGCGACA
CGGAAATGTTGAATACTCATACTCTTCCTTTTTCAATATTATTGAAGCATTTATCAGGGTTATTGTCTCA
TGAGCGGATACATATTTGAATGTATTTAGAAAAATAAACAAATAGGGGTTCCGCGCACATTTCCC
Features (pLannotate 1.2.2; 12 found; start..end, strand, type, name):
     21..490     +  LTR            LTR: long terminal repeat from Moloney murine leukemia virus
    614..888     +  misc_feature   MESV Ψ (fragment): packaging signal of murine embryonic stem cell virus
    955..1371    +  CDS            gag (truncated): truncated Moloney murine leukemia virus (MMLV) gag gene lacking the start codon
   1498..4653    +  CDS            PTK2: FAK1_HUMAN - Also known as FAK, FAK1. Experimental evidence at protein level: Swiss-Prot protein existence level 1. [Isoform 6]: Isoform 6 (FRNK) does not contain a kinase domain and inhibits PTK2/FAK1 phosphorylation and signaling. Its enhanced expression can attenuate the nuclear accumulation of LPXN and limit its ability to enhance serum response factor (SRF)-dependent gene transcription. From Homo sapiens (Human).
   4712..5173    +  misc_feature   IRES: internal ribosome entry site (IRES) of the encephalomyocarditis virus (EMCV)
   5178..6200    +  CDS            hph: KHYB_ECOLX - Experimental evidence at protein level: Swiss-Prot protein existence level 1. The aminoglycoside phosphotransferases achieve inactivation of their antibiotic substrates by phosphorylation. Only phosphorylates hygromycin and closely related compounds such as demethyl analogs and destomycin. From Escherichia coli.
   6270..6391    +  LTR            3' LTR (ΔU3) (fragment): self-inactivating 3' long terminal repeat (LTR) from Moloney murine leukemia virus
   6392..6861    +  LTR            LTR: long terminal repeat from Moloney murine leukemia virus
   6927..6979    -  CDS            lacI (fragment): lac repressor; lacI; The lac repressor binds to the lac operator to inhibit transcription in E. coli. This inhibition can be relieved by adding lactose or isopropyl-β-D-thiogalactopyranoside (IPTG).
   7162..7750    -  rep_origin     ori: high-copy-number ColE1/pMB1/pBR322/pUC origin of replication
   7910..8770    -  CDS            AmpR: β-lactamase; bla; confers resistance to ampicillin, carbenicillin, and related antibiotics
   8771..8875    -  promoter       AmpR promoter: bla
