[The description below was written by a language model from this plasmid's Addgene catalogue record and pLannotate feature annotations shown in this document.]
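Description:
pWZL-hygro-FAKR177/178A is a Moloney murine leukemia virus-based retroviral expression plasmid built on the pWZL-Hygro backbone for delivering a mutant form of human focal adhesion kinase (PTK2/FAK) into mammalian cells. In bacteria it is maintained through a high-copy ColE1/pUC-type origin and an ampicillin resistance gene driven by its own bla promoter. The catalogue lists both backbone and total size as about 5.6 kb, but the sequenced record is roughly 8.9 kb, which matches the backbone plus the stated 3.2 kb insert, so the catalogue total appears not to include the insert.

The proviral region is flanked by MMLV long terminal repeats. The 5′ LTR is followed by a packaging signal (annotated as an MESV Ψ fragment) and a truncated gag segment lacking its start codon, which together allow the genomic RNA to be packaged when the plasmid is introduced into a packaging cell line supplying viral proteins in trans. No separate internal promoter is annotated, so expression is presumably driven from the 5′ LTR as a single bicistronic transcript: the untagged PTK2 coding sequence comes first, followed by an EMCV IRES and the hygromycin phosphotransferase gene (hph). This links hygromycin resistance to transgene expression in transduced cells. A short fragment annotated as a ΔU3 3′ LTR lies directly before the full 3′ LTR; since a complete LTR is present, this is probably an annotation overlap and not a self-inactivating design.

The insert carries the R177A/R178A substitutions, described by the depositor as a dominant-negative FAK mutation, and was synthesized commercially and subcloned. The associated work concerns FAK inhibitor resistance in mutant KRAS-driven non-small cell lung cancer, where the construct allows stable expression of this mutant.
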