Addgene plasmid #216543: pWZL-hygro-FAKR177/178A
Purpose: This retroviral plasmid expresses a mutated cDNA (dominant negative: R177/178A) of human PTK2
Depositing lab: Georgia Konstantinidou. Depositing organization: Universitaet Bern. Publication: ERK5 suppression overcomes FAK inhibitor resistance in mutant KRAS-driven non-small cell lung cancer. Pozzato C, Outeiro-Pinho G, Galie M, Ramadori G, Konstantinidou G. EMBO Mol Med. 2024 Sep 13. doi: 10.1038/s44321-024-00138-7. PubMed 39271958.
Backbone
  Vector backbone: pWZL-Hygro
  Backbone manufacturer: Jay Morgenstern
  Backbone size w/o insert (bp): 5642
  Total vector size (bp): 5642
  Vector type: Mammalian Expression, Retroviral
  Selectable markers: Hygromycin
Growth in bacteria
  Bacterial resistance: Ampicillin, 100 μg/mL
  Growth temperature: 37°C
  Growth strain: NEB Stable
  Copy number: High Copy
Gene/Insert
  Gene/Insert name: PTK2 (R177/178A) (alt name: FAK)
  Species: H. sapiens (human)
  Insert size (bp): 3243
  Mutation: FAK dominant negative mutation R177/178A
  GenBank ID: NP_005598.3
  Entrez Gene: PTK2 (a.k.a. FADK, FADK 1, FAK, FAK1, FRNK, PPP1R71, p125FAK, pp125FAK)
  Tag / fusion protein: No
  Cloning method: Ligation Independent Cloning
  Sequencing primers: 5′ PBABE 5'
Resource information
  A portion of this plasmid was derived from a plasmid made by: Ordered the mutant sequences from genscript and sub-cloned it to pWZL Hygro (Plasmid #18750).
Terms and licenses: Academic/Nonprofit Terms; Industry Terms: Not Available to Industry
How to cite: pWZL-hygro-FAKR177/178A was a gift from Georgia Konstantinidou (Addgene plasmid # 216543 ; http://n2t.net/addgene:216543 ; RRID:Addgene_216543)
